Addgene plasmid #232400: pGL3_FAM153CP_SOX9rep
Purpose: Enhancer near FAM153CP, buffering element replaced with SOX9 site
Depositing lab: Joanna Wysocka. Depositing organization: Stanford University.
Backbone
  Vector backbone: pGL3 Luciferase Reporter Vector
  Backbone manufacturer: Promega
  Vector type: Luciferase
Growth in bacteria
  Bacterial resistance: Ampicillin, 100 μg/mL
  Growth temperature: 37°C
  Growth strain: DH5alpha
  Copy number: High Copy
Gene/Insert
  Gene/Insert name: FAM153CP
  Species: H. sapiens (human)
  Mutation: Enhancer near FAM153CP, buffering element replaced with SOX9 site
  Entrez Gene: FAM153CP (a.k.a. FAM153C, NY-REN-7-like)
  Cloning method: Restriction Enzyme; 5′ cloning site Unknown (unknown if destroyed)
Terms and licenses: Academic/Nonprofit Terms; Industry Terms: Not Available to Industry
How to cite: pGL3_FAM153CP_SOX9rep was a gift from Joanna Wysocka (Addgene plasmid # 232400 ; http://n2t.net/addgene:232400 ; RRID:Addgene_232400)
