[The description below was written by a language model from this plasmid's Addgene catalogue record and pLannotate feature annotations shown in this document.]
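Description:
pGL3_FAM153CP_SOX9rep is a firefly luciferase reporter plasmid built on the Promega pGL3 backbone, designed to measure the activity of a human enhancer in transfected mammalian cells. It is propagated in E. coli as a high-copy plasmid through its ColE1/pUC-type origin and selected with ampicillin via the β-lactamase gene and its bla promoter. An f1 bacteriophage origin is also present, which allows single-stranded DNA production. The short lacZα, tetracycline-resistance and SV40 large T antigen matches in the annotation are fragmentary backbone remnants, not functional genes.

The reporter unit consists of the SV40 early promoter driving the enhanced luc+ firefly luciferase coding sequence, terminated by the SV40 late-type poly(A) signal. As is typical of pGL3 vectors, a synthetic poly(A) signal and an RNA polymerase II transcriptional pause site from the human α2 globin gene are present to block read-through transcription from the backbone that would otherwise raise background signal. The insert is a human enhancer located near FAM153CP, carrying an engineered change in which a "buffering element" has been replaced by a SOX9 binding site. The enhancer itself is not annotated in the feature table. An unannotated stretch of roughly 700 nt adjacent to the pause site and promoter on the circular map could accommodate it, but the record does not state the cloning sites or the exact position. By comparing luciferase output with that of the unmodified enhancer, the construct presumably serves to test how this substitution alters enhancer activity or its responsiveness to SOX9, although the record gives no further experimental detail.
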