Features (pLannotate 1.2.2; 12 found; start..end, strand, type, name):
    699..790     -  misc_feature   pause site: RNA polymerase II transcriptional pause signal from the human α2 globin gene
    804..852     -  polyA_signal   poly(A) signal: synthetic polyadenylation signal
    911..978     +  CDS            lacZα (fragment): LacZα fragment of β-galactosidase; lacZ fragment
   1010..1438    -  rep_origin     f1 ori (sequence partly withheld): f1 bacteriophage origin of replication; arrow indicates direction of (+) strand synthesis
   1465..1569    +  promoter       AmpR promoter: bla
   1570..2430    +  CDS            AmpR: β-lactamase; bla; confers resistance to ampicillin, carbenicillin, and related antibiotics
   2601..3189    +  rep_origin     ori: high-copy-number ColE1/pMB1/pBR322/pUC origin of replication
   3369..3501    -  CDS            TcR (fragment): tetracycline efflux protein; tet; confers resistance to tetracycline
   3523..3591    +  CDS            large T antigen (fragment): large T antigen from SV40 (simian virus 40)
   3614..3735    +  polyA_signal   SV40 poly(A) signal: SV40 polyadenylation signal
   3776..5428    -  CDS            luciferase: firefly luciferase; luc+; enhanced luc+ version of the luciferase gene
   5464..5660    -  promoter       SV40 promoter: SV40 early promoter
>Addgene plasmid #232400 | pGL3_FAM153CP_SOX9rep | addgene full sequence | sequence record 462845 | Addgene NGS Result
TACAACTTTTGCCTTTGTGCTATTGCTGGAATGCAAAGCTTCTACTTCAGATGAGCGCTGAGAGCCAACA
AGGTTGAAATGGAAAAGGATTTCCTCAATGTCTTTAGCTCCCGGGTCAGGTAGACAAGCTCGGAGGTCTT
CAAACTGGGGGTACACAGGTTTCTGGGTGCACAAAGTCTTTCTAGGAGGGAAGAAAAATAGGTTTTGCTA
CTTTATTGACTAGTGAAAAGCAGCATGGTGGGGTGTGGCTCGCTTCTTCAGTGCTGCCTCTGCTCAAACC
TCTATGGGTGCATACAGATGGGCAGGCTGTGGAGCTCCGACCCCACAGCACCGTCTAGGGGTGAATGTTC
ACAGCTCCTGAAGCCCCAGTGGGCGTGTGTACCATGTGCTCTTTCAGTTTAGCCGCCCATACAATGGGCC
CATTGTTCACAGCTCAATTAGACCCCTGCCTTATCACAAGAACAAAGGGCTTTCTGTGTCCTGTGGTCCT
TGCTTTGGTGTAGCGGAAGAATTGGATCACACATGGTCTTGGTGAATGAGTGCAAGGTTTTATTGAGTAG
AAGTAGCTCTCAGATGGGGGAGCCAGAAGGGAGATGGTTTTCTCCTGGAGTCGGGCCACTCGGTGGCCCG
AGATCTCCTCCAACTGCCCCAGCCAAACGCTACGTGCTAGCACGCGTAAGAGCTCGGTACCTATCGATAG
AGAAATGTTCTGGCACCTGCACTTGCACTGGGGACAGCCTATTTTGCTAGTTTGTTTTGTTTCGTTTTGT
TTTGATGGAGAGCGTATGTTAGTACTATCGATTCACACAAAAAACCAACACACAGATGTAATGAAAATAA
AGATATTTTATTGCGGCCGCTCCAAGTACCTCCCGTACCTTAATATTACTTACTTATCATGGTAGCTTGG
GCTGGCGTAATAGCGAAGAGGCCCGCACCGATCGCCCTTCCCAACAGTTGCGCAGCCTGAATGGCGAATG
GCAAATTGTAAGCGTTAATATTTTGTTAAAATTCGCGTTAAATTTTTGTTAAATCAGCTCATTTTTTAAC
CAATAGGCCGAAATCGGCAAAATCCCTTATAAATCAAAAGAATAGACCGAGATAGGGT
[37 nt withheld, positions 1109-1145]
AAAGAACGTGGACTCCAACGTCAAAGG
[49 nt withheld, positions 1173-1221]
T
[91 nt withheld, positions 1223-1313]
G
[124 nt withheld, positions 1315-1438]
CAGGTGGCACTTTTCGGGGAAATGTGCGCGGAACCCCTATTTGTTTATTTTTCTAAATACATTCAAATAT
GTATCCGCTCATGAGACAATAACCCTGATAAATGCTTCAATAATATTGAAAAAGGAAGAGTATGAGTATT
CAACATTTCCGTGTCGCCCTTATTCCCTTTTTTGCGGCATTTTGCCTTCCTGTTTTTGCTCACCCAGAAA
CGCTGGTGAAAGTAAAAGATGCTGAAGATCAGTTGGGTGCACGAGTGGGTTACATCGAACTGGATCTCAA
CAGCGGTAAGATCCTTGAGAGTTTTCGCCCCGAAGAACGTTTTCCAATGATGAGCACTTTTAAAGTTCTG
CTATGTGGCGCGGTATTATCCCGTATTGACGCCGGGCAAGAGCAACTCGGTCGCCGCATACACTATTCTC
AGAATGACTTGGTTGAGTACTCACCAGTCACAGAAAAGCATCTTACGGATGGCATGACAGTAAGAGAATT
ATGCAGTGCTGCCATAACCATGAGTGATAACACTGCGGCCAACTTACTTCTGACAACGATCGGAGGACCG
AAGGAGCTAACCGCTTTTTTGCACAACATGGGGGATCATGTAACTCGCCTTGATCGTTGGGAACCGGAGC
TGAATGAAGCCATACCAAACGACGAGCGTGACACCACGATGCCTGTAGCAATGGCAACAACGTTGCGCAA
ACTATTAACTGGCGAACTACTTACTCTAGCTTCCCGGCAACAATTAATAGACTGGATGGAGGCGGATAAA
GTTGCAGGACCACTTCTGCGCTCGGCCCTTCCGGCTGGCTGGTTTATTGCTGATAAATCTGGAGCCGGTG
AGCGTGGGTCTCGCGGTATCATTGCAGCACTGGGGCCAGATGGTAAGCCCTCCCGTATCGTAGTTATCTA
CACGACGGGGAGTCAGGCAACTATGGATGAACGAAATAGACAGATCGCTGAGATAGGTGCCTCACTGATT
AAGCATTGGTAACTGTCAGACCAAGTTTACTCATATATACTTTAGATTGATTTAAAACTTCATTTTTAAT
TTAAAAGGATCTAGGTGAAGATCCTTTTTGATAATCTCATGACCAAAATCCCTTAACGTGAGTTTTCGTT
CCACTGAGCGTCAGACCCCGTAGAAAAGATCAAAGGATCTTCTTGAGATCCTTTTTTTCTGCGCGTAATC
TGCTGCTTGCAAACAAAAAAACCACCGCTACCAGCGGTGGTTTGTTTGCCGGATCAAGAGCTACCAACTC
TTTTTCCGAAGGTAACTGGCTTCAGCAGAGCGCAGATACCAAATACTGTTCTTCTAGTGTAGCCGTAGTT
AGGCCACCACTTCAAGAACTCTGTAGCACCGCCTACATACCTCGCTCTGCTAATCCTGTTACCAGTGGCT
GCTGCCAGTGGCGATAAGTCGTGTCTTACCGGGTTGGACTCAAGACGATAGTTACCGGATAAGGCGCAGC
GGTCGGGCTGAACGGGGGGTTCGTGCACACAGCCCAGCTTGGAGCGAACGACCTACACCGAACTGAGATA
CCTACAGCGTGAGCTATGAGAAAGCGCCACGCTTCCCGAAGGGAGAAAGGCGGACAGGTATCCGGTAAGC
GGCAGGGTCGGAACAGGAGAGCGCACGAGGGAGCTTCCAGGGGGAAACGCCTGGTATCTTTATAGTCCTG
TCGGGTTTCGCCACCTCTGACTTGAGCGTCGATTTTTGTGATGCTCGTCAGGGGGGCGGAGCCTATGGAA
AAACGCCAGCAACGCGGCCTTTTTACGGTTCCTGGCCTTTTGCTGGCCTTTTGCTCACATGTTCTTTCCT
GCGTTATCCCCTGATTCTGTGGATAACCGTATTACCGCCTTTGAGTGAGCTGATACCGCTCGCCGCAGCC
GAACGACCGAGCGCAGCGAGTCAGTGAGCGAGGAAGCGGAAGAGCGCTGCCGGCACCTGTCCTACGAGTT
GCATGATAAAGAAGACAGTCATAAGTGCGGCGACGATAGTCATGCCCCGCGCCCACCGGAAGGAGCTGAC
TGGGTTGAAGGCTCTCAAGGGCATCGGTCGACGGATCCAGATCCTTATCGATTTTACCACATTTGTAGAG
GTTTTACTTGCTTTAAAAAACCTCCCACACCTCCCCCTGAACCTGAAACATAAAATGAATGCAATTGTTG
TTGTTAACTTGTTTATTGCAGCTTATAATGGTTACAAATAAAGCAATAGCATCACAAATTTCACAAATAA
AGCATTTTTTTCACTGCATTCTAGTTGTGGTTTGTCCAAACTCATCAATGTATCTTATCATGTCTGCTCG
AAGCGGCCGGCCGCCCCGACTCTAGAATTACACGGCGATCTTTCCGCCCTTCTTGGCCTTTATGAGGATC
TCTCTGATTTTTCTTGCGTCGAGTTTTCCGGTAAGACCTTTCGGTACTTCGTCCACAAACACAACTCCTC
CGCGCAACTTTTTCGCGGTTGTTACTTGACTGGCGACGTAATCCACGATCTCTTTTTCCGTCATCGTCTT
TCCGTGCTCCAAAACAACAACGGCGGCGGGAAGTTCACCGGCGTCATCGTCGGGAAGACCTGCGACACCT
GCGTCGAAGATGTTGGGGTGTTGGAGCAAGATGGATTCCAATTCAGCGGGAGCCACCTGATAGCCTTTGT
ACTTAATCAGAGACTTCAGGCGGTCAACGATGAAGAAGTGTTCGTCTTCGTCCCAGTAAGCTATGTCTCC
AGAATGTAGCCATCCATCCTTGTCAATCAAGGCGTTGGTCGCTTCCGGATTGTTTACATAACCGGACATA
ATCATAGGACCTCTCACACACAGTTCGCCTCTTTGATTAACGCCCAGCGTTTTCCCGGTATCCAGATCCA
CAACCTTCGCTTCAAAAAATGGAACAACTTTACCGACCGCGCCCGGTTTATCATCCCCCTCGGGTGTAAT
CAGAATAGCTGATGTAGTCTCAGTGAGCCCATATCCTTGCCTGATACCTGGCAGATGGAACCTCTTGGCA
ACCGCTTCCCCGACTTCCTTAGAGAGGGGAGCGCCACCAGAAGCAATTTCGTGTAAATTAGATAAATCGT
ATTTGTCAATCAGAGTGCTTTTGGCGAAGAAGGAGAATAGGGTTGGCACCAGCAGCGCACTTTGAATCTT
GTAATCCTGAAGGCTCCTCAGAAACAGCTCTTCTTCAAATCTATACATTAAGACGACTCGAAATCCACAT
ATCAAATATCCGAGTGTAGTAAACATTCCAAAACCGTGATGGAATGGAACAACACTTAAAATCGCAGTAT
CCGGAATGATTTGATTGCCAAAAATAGGATCTCTGGCATGCGAGAATCTCACGCAGGCAGTTCTATGAGG
CAGAGCGACACCTTTAGGCAGACCAGTAGATCCAGAGGAGTTCATGATCAGTGCAATTGTCTTGTCCCTA
TCGAAGGACTCTGGCACAAAATCGTATTCATTAAAACCGGGAGGTAGATGAGATGTGACGAACGTGTACA
TCGACTGAAATCCCTGGTAATCCGTTTTAGAATCCATGATAATAATTTTTTGGATGATTGGGAGCTTTTT
TTGCACGTTCAAAATTTTTTGCAACCCCTTTTTGGAAACGAACACCACGGTAGGCTGCGAAATGCCCATA
CTGTTGAGCAATTCACGTTCATTATAAATGTCGTTCGCGGGCGCAACTGCAACTCCGATAAATAACGCGC
CCAACACCGGCATAAAGAATTGAAGAGAGTTTTCACTGCATACGACGATTCTGTGATTTGTATTCAGCCC
ATATCGTTTCATAGCTTCTGCCAACCGAACGGACATTTCGAAGTACTCAGCGTAAGTGATGTCCACCTCG
ATATGTGCATCTGTAAAAGCAATTGTTCCAGGAACCAGGGCGTATCTCTTCATAGCCTTATGCAGTTGCT
CTCCAGCGGTTCCATCTTCCAGCGGATAGAATGGCGCCGGGCCTTTCTTTATGTTTTTGGCGTCTTCCAT
GGTGGCTTTACCAACAGTACCGGAATGCCAAGCTTTTTGCAAAAGCCTAGGCCTCCAAAAAAGCCTCCTC
ACTACTTCTGGAATAGCTCAGAGGCCGAGGCGGCCTCGGCCTCTGCATAAATAAAAAAAATTAGTCAGCG
ATGGGGCGGAGAATGGGCGGAACTGGGCGGAGTTAGGGGCGGGATGGGCGGAGTTAGGGGCGGGACTATG
GTTGCTGACTAATTGAGATGCAGATCGCAGATCTCGAG
